>Addgene plasmid #188432 | pENTR-ZmIAA8ΔPB1 | addgene full sequence | sequence record 370218 | Addgene NGS Result
CTTTCCTGCGTTATCCCCTGATTCTGTGGATAACCGTATTACCGCCTTTGAGTGAGCTGATACCGCTCGC
CGCAGCCGAACGACCGAGCGCAGCGAGTCAGTGAGCGAGGAAGCGGAAGAGCGCCCAATACGCAAACCGC
CTCTCCCCGCGCGTTGGCCGATTCATTAATGCAGCTGGCACGACAGGTTTCCCGACTGGAAAGCGGGCAG
TGAGCGCAACGCAATTAATACGCGTACCGCTAGCCAGGAAGAGTTTGTAGAAACGCAAAAAGGCCATCCG
TCAGGATGGCCTTCTGCTTAGTTTGATGCCTGGCAGTTTATGGCGGGCGTCCTGCCCGCCACCCTCCGGG
CCGTTGCTTCACAACGTTCAAATCCGCTCCCGGCGGATTTGTCCTACTCAGGAGAGCGTTCACCGACAAA
CAACAGATAAAACGAAAGGCCCAGTCTTCCGACTGAGCCTTTCGTTTTATTTGATGCCTGGCAGTTCCCT
ACTCTCGCGTTAACGCTAGCATGGATGTTTTCCCAGTCACGACGTTGTAAAACGACGGCCAGTCTTAAGC
TCGGGCCCCAAATAATGATTTTATTTTGACTGATAGTGACCTGTTCGTTGCAACAAATTGATGAGCAATG
CTTTTTTATAATGCCAACTTTGTACAAAAAAGCAGGCTTCAAAATGGAGGTCGCCGCAGCATCGGCAGCG
AGCTACGGATTCAAGGCCGACGACGACGTTGACAGCCTCAGGGCGACGGAGCTCAGGCTTGGCCTGCCGG
GCACGGAGGAGAAGGAGGAGGCCGAGGAGCCCCAGCACAAGGCGGCACCGCCGCCGCCGTCCACGCCCAG
AGGCAAGAAGCGCGACGTCGTCGCCAGCAGCGGGCCCGAGGACGCGCCCAAGAAGCGCGACTGCGAGACC
GACGCCGACGCCGACGCCGCGCCGCCGCCGGCCGCCAAGGCTCAGCTGGTGGGATGGCCGCCGGTGAGGT
CGTACAGGAAGAGCTGCTTCCAGCAGCAGGCGGCGGCCAAGAACAAGCCGGCGGCAGCCCTGGCGGAGGA
GGCCCCGGCCGCCGGCGGGTTGTGACACCCAGCTTTCTTGTACAAAGTTGGCATTATAAGAAAGCATTGC
TTATCAATTTGTTGCAACGAACAGGTCACTATCAGTCAAAATAAAATCATTATTTGCCATCCAGCTGATA
TCCCCTATAGTGAGTCGTATTACATGGTCATAGCTGTTTCCTGGCAGCTCTGGCCCGTGTCTCAAAATCT
CTGATGTTACATTGCACAAGATAAAAATATATCATCATGAACAATAAAACTGTCTGCTTACATAAACAGT
AATACAAGGGGTGTTATGAGCCATATTCAACGGGAAACGTCGAGGCCGCGATTAAATTCCAACATGGATG
CTGATTTATATGGGTATAAATGGGCTCGCGATAATGTCGGGCAATCAGGTGCGACAATCTATCGCTTGTA
TGGGAAGCCCGATGCGCCAGAGTTGTTTCTGAAACATGGCAAAGGTAGCGTTGCCAATGATGTTACAGAT
GAGATGGTCAGACTAAACTGGCTGACGGAATTTATGCCTCTTCCGACCATCAAGCATTTTATCCGTACTC
CTGATGATGCATGGTTACTCACCACTGCGATCCCCGGAAAAACAGCATTCCAGGTATTAGAAGAATATCC
TGATTCAGGTGAAAATATTGTTGATGCGCTGGCAGTGTTCCTGCGCCGGTTGCATTCGATTCCTGTTTGT
AATTGTCCTTTTAACAGCGATCGCGTATTTCGTCTCGCTCAGGCGCAATCACGAATGAATAACGGTTTGG
TTGATGCGAGTGATTTTGATGACGAGCGTAATGGCTGGCCTGTTGAACAAGTCTGGAAAGAAATGCATAA
ACTTTTGCCATTCTCACCGGATTCAGTCGTCACTCATGGTGATTTCTCACTTGATAACCTTATTTTTGAC
GAGGGGAAATTAATAGGTTGTATTGATGTTGGACGAGTCGGAATCGCAGACCGATACCAGGATCTTGCCA
TCCTATGGAACTGCCTCGGTGAGTTTTCTCCTTCATTACAGAAACGGCTTTTTCAAAAATATGGTATTGA
TAATCCTGATATGAATAAATTGCAGTTTCATTTGATGCTCGATGAGTTTTTCTAATCAGAATTGGTTAAT
TGGTTGTAACACTGGCAGAGCATTACGCTGACTTGACGGGACGGCGCAAGCTCATGACCAAAATCCCTTA
ACGTGAGTTACGCGTCGTTCCACTGAGCGTCAGACCCCGTAGAAAAGATCAAAGGATCTTCTTGAGATCC
TTTTTTTCTGCGCGTAATCTGCTGCTTGCAAACAAAAAAACCACCGCTACCAGCGGTGGTTTGTTTGCCG
GATCAAGAGCTACCAACTCTTTTTCCGAAGGTAACTGGCTTCAGCAGAGCGCAGATACCAAATACTGTTC
TTCTAGTGTAGCCGTAGTTAGGCCACCACTTCAAGAACTCTGTAGCACCGCCTACATACCTCGCTCTGCT
AATCCTGTTACCAGTGGCTGCTGCCAGTGGCGATAAGTCGTGTCTTACCGGGTTGGACTCAAGACGATAG
TTACCGGATAAGGCGCAGCGGTCGGGCTGAACGGGGGGTTCGTGCACACAGCCCAGCTTGGAGCGAACGA
CCTACACCGAACTGAGATACCTACAGCGTGAGCTATGAGAAAGCGCCACGCTTCCCGAAGGGAGAAAGGC
GGACAGGTATCCGGTAAGCGGCAGGGTCGGAACAGGAGAGCGCACGAGGGAGCTTCCAGGGGGAAACGCC
TGGTATCTTTATAGTCCTGTCGGGTTTCGCCACCTCTGACTTGAGCGTCGATTTTTGTGATGCTCGTCAG
GGGGGCGGAGCCTATGGAAAAACGCCAGCAACGCGGCCTTTTTACGGTTCCTGGCCTTTTGCTGGCCTTT
TGCTCACATGTT
Features (pLannotate 1.2.2; 10 found; start..end, strand, type, name):
    121..213     +  CDS            lacI (fragment): lac repressor; lacI; The lac repressor binds to the lac operator to inhibit transcription in E. coli. This inhibition can be relieved by adding lactose or isopropyl-β-D-thiogalactopyranoside (IPTG).
    268..295     -  terminator     rrnB T2 terminator: transcription terminator T2 from the E. coli rrnB gene
    427..470     +  terminator     rrnB T1 terminator: Escherichia coli rrnB; transcription terminator T1 from the E. coli rrnB gene
    517..553     -  CDS            lacZα (fragment): LacZα fragment of β-galactosidase; lacZ fragment
    569..668     +  protein_bind   attL1: mutant version of attL; recombination site for the Gateway® LR reaction LR Clonase™
    914..1036    +  CDS            IAA30 (fragment): IAA30_ORYSJ - Experimental evidence at transcript level: Swiss-Prot protein existence level 2. Aux/IAA proteins are short-lived transcriptional factors that function as repressors of early auxin response genes at low auxin concentrations. From Oryza sativa subsp. japonica (Rice).
   1077..1176    -  protein_bind   attL2: mutant version of attL; recombination site for the Gateway® LR reaction LR Clonase™
   1194..1212    -  promoter       T7 promoter: promoter for bacteriophage T7 RNA polymerase
   1346..2155    +  CDS            KanR: aminoglycoside phosphotransferase; aph(3')-Ia; confers resistance to kanamycin in bacteria or G418 (Geneticin®) in eukaryotes
   2302..2890    +  rep_origin     ori: high-copy-number ColE1/pMB1/pBR322/pUC origin of replication
