[The description below was written by a language model from this plasmid's Addgene catalogue record and pLannotate feature annotations shown in this document.]
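Description:
pENTR-ZmIAA8ΔPB1 is a Gateway entry clone of about 3 kb built on the pENTR backbone. It carries a truncated coding sequence for the maize (Zea mays) Aux/IAA protein IAA8, a repressor in the nuclear auxin signalling pathway. It is a bacterial cloning vector, maintained in E. coli through a high-copy ColE1/pUC-type origin and selected with kanamycin via the aminoglycoside phosphotransferase (KanR) gene. The rrnB T1 and T2 terminators lie upstream of the cloning region, where they insulate the insert from read-through transcription. The short lacI and lacZα fragments are backbone remnants. A T7 promoter lies just outside attL2, oriented back toward the insert.

The insert lies between the attL1 and attL2 recombination sites, so an LR Clonase reaction can transfer it in a defined orientation into any attR-containing destination vector. The entry clone has no promoter intended for expression in the final host, so expression elements and any tags would come from the destination vector. The automated annotation labels part of the insert as a fragment of rice IAA30. This most likely reflects homology among Aux/IAA family members, since the catalogue entry gives the insert as maize IAA8. According to the record, the PB1 domain has been deleted. In Aux/IAA proteins this C-terminal domain generally mediates interactions with ARF transcription factors and with other Aux/IAAs, so the truncation is suited to testing how much that interaction surface contributes to repressor function. The associated publication describes a synthetic approach to characterizing the maize nuclear auxin response circuit, which suggests the clone served as a source for building expression constructs in that work. The record does not name the destination vectors or the expression host.
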