Addgene plasmid #188432: pENTR-ZmIAA8ΔPB1
Purpose: Zea Mays Nuclear Auxin Signaling Repressor IAA8
Depositing lab: Britney Moss. Depositing organization: Whitman College. Publication: A Synthetic Approach Allows Rapid Characterization of the Maize Nuclear Auxin Response Circuit. Ramos Baez R, Buckley Y, Yu H, Chen Z, Gallavotti A, Nemhauser JL, Moss BL. Plant Physiol. 2020 Apr;182(4):1713-1722. doi: 10.1104/pp.19.01475. Epub 2020 Mar 2. PubMed 32123041.
Backbone
  Vector backbone: pENTR
  Vector type: Cloning
Growth in bacteria
  Bacterial resistance: Kanamycin, 50 μg/mL
  Growth temperature: 37°C
  Growth strain: DH5alpha
  Copy number: Unknown
Gene/Insert
  Gene/Insert name: Auxin Signaling Repressor IAA8deltaPB1
  Species: Zea Mays
  Mutation: deleted PB1 domain
  Cloning method: Gateway Cloning
  Sequencing primers: 5′ GGAAACAGCTATGACCATG
Terms and licenses: Academic/Nonprofit Terms; Industry Terms: Not Available to Industry
How to cite: pENTR-ZmIAA8ΔPB1 was a gift from Britney Moss (Addgene plasmid # 188432 ; http://n2t.net/addgene:188432 ; RRID:Addgene_188432)
